Addgene plasmid #89256: AAV-syn-ChR2-EYFP-Kv
Purpose: Channelrhodopsin localized to neuronal soma via a Kv2.1 targeting motif
Depositing lab: McLean Bolton. Depositing organization: Max Planck Florida Institute. Publication: Cellular resolution circuit mapping with temporal-focused excitation of soma-targeted channelrhodopsin. Baker CA, Elyada YM, Parra A, Bolton MM. Elife. 2016 Aug 15;5. pii: e14193. doi: 10.7554/eLife.14193. PubMed 27525487.
Backbone
  Vector backbone: pAAV
  Backbone manufacturer: Invitrogen
  Backbone size w/o insert (bp): 4574
  Total vector size (bp): 6434
  Vector type: Mammalian Expression, AAV
Growth in bacteria
  Bacterial resistance: Ampicillin, 100 μg/mL
  Growth temperature: 30°C
  Growth strain: NEB Stable
  Copy number: Low Copy
Gene/Insert
  Gene/Insert name: Channelrhodopsin (alt name: ChR2)
  Insert size (bp): 1860
  Mutation: H134R
  Promoter: synapsin
  Tag / fusion protein: EYFP (C terminal on insert)
  Cloning method: Gibson Cloning
  Sequencing primers: 5′ ccacgcgaggcgcgagatag; 3′ ttatcgataagcttgatatcgaatt
Terms and licenses: Academic/Nonprofit Terms; Industry Terms: Not Available to Industry
How to cite: AAV-syn-ChR2-EYFP-Kv was a gift from McLean Bolton (Addgene plasmid # 89256 ; http://n2t.net/addgene:89256 ; RRID:Addgene_89256)
