[The description below was written by a language model from this plasmid's Addgene catalogue record, the feature table of its GenBank file and pLannotate feature annotations shown in this document.]
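Description:
AAV-syn-ChR2-EYFP-Kv is an adeno-associated virus transfer plasmid built on a pAAV backbone for neuron-specific expression of a soma-restricted channelrhodopsin. The expression cassette lies between two AAV2 inverted terminal repeats, which allow the intervening DNA to be replicated and packaged into recombinant AAV particles when rep/cap and helper functions are provided in trans. In bacteria the plasmid is maintained through a ColE1/pUC-type origin and selected with ampicillin via the beta-lactamase gene. An f1/M13 phage origin is also present in the backbone. Although the origin is annotated as a high-copy type, the catalogue lists the plasmid as low copy and pairs it with a recombination-deficient strain, a common precaution for preserving repeat-rich ITRs.

The payload is driven by the human synapsin I promoter, which confines expression to neurons. It encodes the H134R mutant of channelrhodopsin-2 from Chlamydomonas reinhardtii, a blue light-gated cation channel, preceded by a Kozak consensus and fused at its C terminus to EYFP for visualisation. Directly after EYFP, the automated annotation of the depositor's full sequence detects a short fragment of rat Kcnb1 (Kv2.1), matching the stated targeting motif that concentrates the fusion protein at the soma. The held GenBank record, which is slightly shorter than the depositor sequence, leaves this segment unannotated. A WPRE downstream of the coding sequence enhances transcript stability and expression, and a human growth hormone polyadenylation signal terminates the message.

By restricting the opsin to the cell body, the construct is intended for optogenetic circuit mapping at cellular resolution. The associated publication combined it with temporal-focused excitation.
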