LOCUS       Exported 6423 bp ds-DNA circular SYN 12-MAY-2021
DEFINITION  Channelrhodopsin localized to neuronal soma via a Kv2.1 targeting
            motif.
ACCESSION   .
VERSION     .
KEYWORDS    AAV-syn-ChR2-EYFP-Kv
SOURCE      synthetic DNA construct
  ORGANISM  synthetic DNA construct
REFERENCE   1 (bases 1 to 6423)
  AUTHORS   Baker CA, Elyada YM, Parra A, Bolton MM
  TITLE     Cellular resolution circuit mapping with temporal-focused excitation
            of soma-targeted channelrhodopsin.
  JOURNAL   Elife. 2016 Aug 15;5. pii: e14193. doi: 10.7554/eLife.14193.
  PUBMED    27525487
REFERENCE   2 (bases 1 to 6423)
  AUTHORS   .
  TITLE     Direct Submission
  JOURNAL   Exported May 12, 2021 from SnapGene Server 1.1.58
            http://www.snapgene.com
FEATURES             Location/Qualifiers
     source          1..6423
                     /organism="synthetic DNA construct"
                     /mol_type="other DNA"
     regulatory      229..238
                     /regulatory_class="other"
                     /note="vertebrate consensus sequence for strong initiation
                     of translation (Kozak, 1987)"
     CDS             235..1161
                     /codon_start=1
                     /product="H134R mutant of an N-terminal fragment of
                     channelrhodopsin-2 from the alga Chlamydomonas reinhardtii
                     (Nagel et al., 2005)"
                     /label=ChR2(H134R)
                     /note="blue light-activated cation channel"
                     /translation="MDYGGALSAVGRELLFVTNPVVVNGSVLVPEDQCYCAGWIESRGT
                     NGAQTASNVLQWLAAGFSILLLMFYAYQTWKSTCGWEEIYVCAIEMVKVILEFFFEFKN
                     PSMLYLATGHRVQWLRYAEWLLTCPVILIRLSNLTGLSNDYSRRTMGLLVSDIGTIVWG
                     ATSAMATGYVKVIFFCLGLCYGANTFFHAAKAYIEGYHTVPKGRCRQVVTGMAWLFFVS
                     WGMFPILFILGPEGFGVLSVYGSTVGHTIIDLMSKNCWGLLGHYLRVLIHEHILIHGDI
                     RKTTKLNIGGTEIEVETLVEDEAEAGAV"
     regulatory      1171..1180
                     /regulatory_class="other"
                     /note="vertebrate consensus sequence for strong initiation
                     of translation (Kozak, 1987)"
     CDS             1177..1893
                     /codon_start=1
                     /product="enhanced YFP"
                     /label=EYFP
                     /note="mammalian codon-optimized"
                     /translation="MVSKGEELFTGVVPILVELDGDVNGHKFSVSGEGEGDATYGKLTL
                     KFICTTGKLPVPWPTLVTTFGYGLQCFARYPDHMKQHDFFKSAMPEGYVQERTIFFKDD
                     GNYKTRAEVKFEGDTLVNRIELKGIDFKEDGNILGHKLEYNYNSHNVYIMADKQKNGIK
                     VNFKIRHNIEDGSVQLADHYQQNTPIGDGPVLLPDNHYLSYQSALSKDPNEKRDHMVLL
                     EFVTAAGITLGMDELYK"
     primer_bind     complement(1222..1243)
                     /label=EGFP-N
                     /note="EGFP, reverse primer"
     primer_bind     complement(1483..1502)
                     /label=EXFP-R
                     /note="For distinguishing EGFP variants, reverse primer"
     primer_bind     1830..1851
                     /label=EGFP-C
                     /note="EGFP, forward primer"
     misc_feature    2119..2707
                     /label=WPRE
                     /note="woodchuck hepatitis virus posttranscriptional
                     regulatory element"
     primer_bind     complement(2172..2192)
                     /label=WPRE-R
                     /note="WPRE, reverse primer"
     CDS             complement(2590..2601)
                     /codon_start=1
                     /product="Factor Xa recognition and cleavage site"
                     /label=Factor Xa site
                     /translation="IEGR"
     polyA_signal    2739..3215
                     /label=hGH poly(A) signal
                     /note="human growth hormone polyadenylation signal"
     primer_bind     complement(2938..2957)
                     /label=hGH-PA-R
                     /note="Human growth hormone terminator, reverse primer"
     repeat_region   3255..3395
                     /label=AAV2 ITR
                     /note="inverted terminal repeat of adeno-associated virus
                     serotype 2"
     repeat_region   3255..3384
                     /label=AAV2 ITR
     rep_origin      3470..3925
                     /direction=RIGHT
                     /label=f1 ori
                     /note="f1 bacteriophage origin of replication; arrow
                     indicates direction of (+) strand synthesis"
     primer_bind     complement(3557..3576)
                     /label=F1ori-R
                     /note="F1 origin, reverse primer"
     primer_bind     3767..3788
                     /label=F1ori-F
                     /note="F1 origin, forward primer"
     primer_bind     complement(3942..3961)
                     /label=pRS-marker
                     /note="pRS vectors, use to sequence yeast selectable
                     marker"
     primer_bind     4061..4083
                     /label=pGEX 3'
                     /note="pGEX vectors, reverse primer"
     primer_bind     complement(4121..4139)
                     /label=pBRforEco
                     /note="pBR322 vectors, upsteam of EcoRI site, forward
                     primer"
     promoter        4207..4311
                     /gene="bla"
                     /label=AmpR promoter
     CDS             4312..5172
                     /codon_start=1
                     /gene="bla"
                     /product="beta-lactamase"
                     /label=AmpR
                     /note="confers resistance to ampicillin, carbenicillin, and
                     related antibiotics"
                     /translation="MSIQHFRVALIPFFAAFCLPVFAHPETLVKVKDAEDQLGARVGYI
                     ELDLNSGKILESFRPEERFPMMSTFKVLLCGAVLSRIDAGQEQLGRRIHYSQNDLVEYS
                     PVTEKHLTDGMTVRELCSAAITMSDNTAANLLLTTIGGPKELTAFLHNMGDHVTRLDRW
                     EPELNEAIPNDERDTTMPVAMATTLRKLLTGELLTLASRQQLIDWMEADKVAGPLLRSA
                     LPAGWFIADKSGAGERGSRGIIAALGPDGKPSRIVVIYTTGSQATMDERNRQIAEIGAS
                     LIKHW"
     primer_bind     complement(4530..4549)
                     /label=Amp-R
                     /note="Ampicillin resistance gene, reverse primer"
     rep_origin      5343..5931
                     /direction=RIGHT
                     /label=ori
                     /note="high-copy-number ColE1/pMB1/pBR322/pUC origin of
                     replication"
     primer_bind     5832..5851
                     /label=pBR322ori-F
                     /note="pBR322 origin, forward primer"
     repeat_region   5993..6122
                     /label=AAV2 ITR (alternate)
                     /note="Functional equivalent of wild-type AAV2 ITR"
     promoter        6167..191
                     /label=hSyn promoter
                     /note="human synapsin I promoter; confers neuron-specific
                     expression (Kugler et al., 2003)"
ORIGIN
        1 gtcccccgca aactcccctt cccggccacc ttggtcgcgt ccgcgccgcc gccggcccag
       61 ccggaccgca ccacgcgagg cgcgagatag gggggcacgg gcgcgaccat ctgcgctgcg
      121 gcgccggcga ctcagcgctg cctcagtctg cggtgggcag cggaggagtc gtgtcgtgcc
      181 tgagagcgca gtcgagaagg taccggatcc tctagagtcg actccggagc caccatggac
      241 tatggcggcg ctttgtctgc cgtcggacgc gaacttttgt tcgttactaa tcctgtggtg
      301 gtgaacgggt ccgtcctggt ccctgaggat caatgttact gtgccggatg gattgaatct
      361 cgcggcacga acggcgctca gaccgcgtca aatgtcctgc agtggcttgc agcaggattc
      421 agcattttgc tgctgatgtt ctatgcctac caaacctgga aatctacatg cggctgggag
      481 gagatctatg tgtgcgccat tgaaatggtt aaggtgattc tcgagttctt ttttgagttt
      541 aagaatccct ctatgctcta ccttgccaca ggacaccggg tgcagtggct gcgctatgca
      601 gagtggctgc tcacttgtcc tgtcatcctt atccgcctga gcaacctcac cggcctgagc
      661 aacgactaca gcaggagaac catgggactc cttgtctcag acatcgggac tatcgtgtgg
      721 ggggctacca gcgccatggc aaccggctat gttaaagtca tcttcttttg tcttggattg
      781 tgctatggcg cgaacacatt ttttcacgcc gccaaagcat atatcgaggg ttatcatact
      841 gtgccaaagg gtcggtgccg ccaggtcgtg accggcatgg catggctgtt tttcgtgagc
      901 tggggtatgt tcccaattct cttcattttg gggcccgaag gttttggcgt cctgagcgtc
      961 tatggctcca ccgtaggtca cacgattatt gatctgatga gtaaaaattg ttgggggttg
     1021 ttgggacact acctgcgcgt cctgatccac gagcacatat tgattcacgg agatatccgc
     1081 aaaaccacca aactgaacat cggcggaacg gagatcgagg tcgagactct cgtcgaagac
     1141 gaagccgagg ccggagccgt gccagcggcc gccaccatgg tgagcaaggg cgaggagctg
     1201 ttcaccgggg tggtgcccat cctggtcgag ctggacggcg acgtaaacgg ccacaagttc
     1261 agcgtgtccg gcgagggcga gggcgatgcc acctacggca agctgaccct gaagttcatc
     1321 tgcaccaccg gcaagctgcc cgtgccctgg cccaccctcg tgaccacctt cggctacggc
     1381 ctgcagtgct tcgcccgcta ccccgaccac atgaagcagc acgacttctt caagtccgcc
     1441 atgcccgaag gctacgtcca ggagcgcacc atcttcttca aggacgacgg caactacaag
     1501 acccgcgccg aggtgaagtt cgagggcgac accctggtga accgcatcga gctgaagggc
     1561 atcgacttca aggaggacgg caacatcctg gggcacaagc tggagtacaa ctacaacagc
     1621 cacaacgtct atatcatggc cgacaagcag aagaacggca tcaaggtgaa cttcaagatc
     1681 cgccacaaca tcgaggacgg cagcgtgcag ctcgccgacc actaccagca gaacaccccc
     1741 atcggcgacg gccccgtgct gctgcccgac aaccactacc tgagctacca gtccgccctg
     1801 agcaaagacc ccaacgagaa gcgcgatcac atggtcctgc tggagttcgt gaccgccgcc
     1861 gggatcactc tcggcatgga cgagctgtac aagcagtccc agcctattct gaacaccaaa
     1921 gagatggccc cccagagtaa accccctgag gagctggaaa tgtcctcaat gccctcccct
     1981 gtggcacctc ttcctgcaag aacagagggc gtgatcgaca tgaggtccat gagttctatt
     2041 gactctttta tctcatgcgc caccgatttt ccagaggcta cgcggtttaa gtaagaattc
     2101 gatatcaagc ttatcgataa tcaacctctg gattacaaaa tttgtgaaag attgactggt
     2161 attcttaact atgttgctcc ttttacgcta tgtggatacg ctgctttaat gcctttgtat
     2221 catgctattg cttcccgtat ggctttcatt ttctcctcct tgtataaatc ctggttgctg
     2281 tctctttatg aggagttgtg gcccgttgtc aggcaacgtg gcgtggtgtg cactgtgttt
     2341 gctgacgcaa cccccactgg ttggggcatt gccaccacct gtcagctcct ttccgggact
     2401 ttcgctttcc ccctccctat tgccacggcg gaactcatcg ccgcctgcct tgcccgctgc
     2461 tggacagggg ctcggctgtt gggcactgac aattccgtgg tgttgtcggg gaaatcatcg
     2521 tcctttcctt ggctgctcgc ctatgttgcc acctggattc tgcgcgggac gtccttctgc
     2581 tacgtccctt cggccctcaa tccagcggac cttccttccc gcggcctgct gccggctctg
     2641 cggcctcttc cgcgtcttcg ccttcgccct cagacgagtc ggatctccct ttgggccgcc
     2701 tccccgcatc gataccgagc gctgctcgag agatctacgg gtggcatccc tgtgacccct
     2761 ccccagtgcc tctcctggcc ctggaagttg ccactccagt gcccaccagc cttgtcctaa
     2821 taaaattaag ttgcatcatt ttgtctgact aggtgtcctt ctataatatt atggggtgga
     2881 ggggggtggt atggagcaag gggcaagttg ggaagacaac ctgtagggcc tgcggggtct
     2941 attgggaacc aagctggagt gcagtggcac aatcttggct cactgcaatc tccgcctcct
     3001 gggttcaagc gattctcctg cctcagcctc ccgagttgtt gggattccag gcatgcatga
     3061 ccaggctcag ctaatttttg tttttttggt agagacgggg tttcaccata ttggccaggc
     3121 tggtctccaa ctcctaatct caggtgatct acccaccttg gcctcccaaa ttgctgggat
     3181 tacaggcgtg aaccactgct cccttccctg tccttctgat tttgtaggta accacgtgcg
     3241 gaccgagcgg ccgcaggaac ccctagtgat ggagttggcc actccctctc tgcgcgctcg
     3301 ctcgctcact gaggccgggc gaccaaaggt cgcccgacgc ccgggctttg cccgggcggc
     3361 ctcagtgagc gagcgagcgc gcagctgcct gcaggggcgc ctgatgcggt attttctcct
     3421 tacgcatctg tgcggtattt cacaccgcat annnnnnnnn nnnnnnnnnn nnnnnnnnnn
     3481 nnnnnnnnnn nnnnnnnnnn nnnnnnnnnn nnnnnnnnnn nnnnnnnnnn nnnnnnnnnn
     3541 nnnnnntnnn nnnnnnnnnn nnnnnnnnnn nnnnnnnnnn nnnnnnnnnn nnncnnnnnn
     3601 nnnnnnnnnn nnnnnnnnnn nnnnnnnnnn nnnnnnnnnn nnnnnnnnnn nnnnnnnnnn
     3661 nnnnnnnnnn nnnnnnnnnn nnnnnnnnnn nnnnnnnnnn nnnnnnnnnn nnnnnnnnnn
     3721 nnnnnnnnnn nnnnnccttt gacgttggag tccacgttct ttaatagtgg actcttgttc
     3781 caaactggaa caacactcaa ctctatctcg ggctattctt ttgatttata agggattttg
     3841 ccgatttcgg tctattggtt aaaaaatgag ctgatttaac aaaaatttaa cgcgaatttt
     3901 aacaaaatat taacgtttac aattttatgg tgcactctca gtacaatctg ctctgatgcc
     3961 gcatagttaa gccagccccg acacccgcca acacccgctg acgcgccctg acgggcttgt
     4021 ctgctcccgg catccgctta cagacaagct gtgaccgtct ccgggagctg catgtgtcag
     4081 aggttttcac cgtcatcacc gaaacgcgcg agacgaaagg gcctcgtgat acgcctattt
     4141 ttataggtta atgtcatgat aataatggtt tcttagacgt caggtggcac ttttcgggga
     4201 aatgtgcgcg gaacccctat ttgtttattt ttctaaatac attcaaatat gtatccgctc
     4261 atgagacaat aaccctgata aatgcttcaa taatattgaa aaaggaagag tatgagtatt
     4321 caacatttcc gtgtcgccct tattcccttt tttgcggcat tttgccttcc tgtttttgct
     4381 cacccagaaa cgctggtgaa agtaaaagat gctgaagatc agttgggtgc acgagtgggt
     4441 tacatcgaac tggatctcaa cagcggtaag atccttgaga gttttcgccc cgaagaacgt
     4501 tttccaatga tgagcacttt taaagttctg ctatgtggcg cggtattatc ccgtattgac
     4561 gccgggcaag agcaactcgg tcgccgcata cactattctc agaatgactt ggttgagtac
     4621 tcaccagtca cagaaaagca tcttacggat ggcatgacag taagagaatt atgcagtgct
     4681 gccataacca tgagtgataa cactgcggcc aacttacttc tgacaacgat cggaggaccg
     4741 aaggagctaa ccgctttttt gcacaacatg ggggatcatg taactcgcct tgatcgttgg
     4801 gaaccggagc tgaatgaagc cataccaaac gacgagcgtg acaccacgat gcctgtagca
     4861 atggcaacaa cgttgcgcaa actattaact ggcgaactac ttactctagc ttcccggcaa
     4921 caattaatag actggatgga ggcggataaa gttgcaggac cacttctgcg ctcggccctt
     4981 ccggctggct ggtttattgc tgataaatct ggagccggtg agcgtgggtc tcgcggtatc
     5041 attgcagcac tggggccaga tggtaagccc tcccgtatcg tagttatcta cacgacgggg
     5101 agtcaggcaa ctatggatga acgaaataga cagatcgctg agataggtgc ctcactgatt
     5161 aagcattggt aactgtcaga ccaagtttac tcatatatac tttagattga tttaaaactt
     5221 catttttaat ttaaaaggat ctaggtgaag atcctttttg ataatctcat gaccaaaatc
     5281 ccttaacgtg agttttcgtt ccactgagcg tcagaccccg tagaaaagat caaaggatct
     5341 tcttgagatc ctttttttct gcgcgtaatc tgctgcttgc aaacaaaaaa accaccgcta
     5401 ccagcggtgg tttgtttgcc ggatcaagag ctaccaactc tttttccgaa ggtaactggc
     5461 ttcagcagag cgcagatacc aaatactgtt cttctagtgt agccgtagtt aggccaccac
     5521 ttcaagaact ctgtagcacc gcctacatac ctcgctctgc taatcctgtt accagtggct
     5581 gctgccagtg gcgataagtc gtgtcttacc gggttggact caagacgata gttaccggat
     5641 aaggcgcagc ggtcgggctg aacggggggt tcgtgcacac agcccagctt ggagcgaacg
     5701 acctacaccg aactgagata cctacagcgt gagctatgag aaagcgccac gcttcccgaa
     5761 gggagaaagg cggacaggta tccggtaagc ggcagggtcg gaacaggaga gcgcacgagg
     5821 gagcttccag ggggaaacgc ctggtatctt tatagtcctg tcgggtttcg ccacctctga
     5881 cttgagcgtc gatttttgtg atgctcgtca ggggggcgga gcctatggaa aaacgccagc
     5941 aacgcggcct ttttacggtt cctggccttt tgctggcctt ttgctcacat gtcctgcagg
     6001 cagctgcgcg ctcgctcgct cactgaggcc gcccgggcgt cgggcgacct ttggtcgccc
     6061 ggcctcagtg agcgagcgag cgcgcagaga gggagtggcc aactccatca ctaggggttc
     6121 ctgcggccgc acgcgtgtgt ctagactgca gagggccctg cgtatgagtg caagtgggtt
     6181 ttaggaccag gatgaggcgg ggtgggggtg cctacctgac gaccgacccc gacccactgg
     6241 acaagcaccc aacccccatt ccccaaattg cgcatcccct atcagagagg gggaggggaa
     6301 acaggatgcg gcgaggcgcg tgcgcactgc cagcttcagc accgcggaca gtgccttcgc
     6361 ccccgcctgg cggcgcgcgc caccgccgcc tcagcactga aggcgcgctg acgtcactcg
     6421 ccg
//
