Features (pLannotate 1.2.2; 17 found; start..end, strand, type, name):
      1..141     -  repeat_region  AAV2 ITR: inverted terminal repeat of adeno-associated virus serotype 2 inverted
    186..633     +  promoter       hSyn promoter: human synapsin I promoter; confers neuron-specific expression (Kügler et al., 2003)
    647..664     +  misc_feature   MCS (fragment): pUC18/19 multiple cloning site
    677..1603    +  CDS            ChR2(H134R): H134R mutant of an N-terminal fragment of channelrhodopsin-2 from the alga Chlamydomonas reinhardtii (Nagel et al., 2005) blue light-activated cation channel
   1619..2335    +  CDS            EYFP: EYFP is a basic (constitutively fluorescent) green/yellow fluorescent protein published in 1996, derived from Aequorea victoria. It is reported to be a very rapidly-maturing weak dimer with high acid sensitivity.
   2336..2530    +  CDS            Kcnb1 (fragment): KCNB1_RAT - Experimental evidence at protein level: Swiss-Prot protein existence level 1. Voltage-gated potassium channel that mediates transmembrane potassium transport in excitable membranes, primarily in the brain, but also in the pancreas and cardiovascular system. Contributes to the regulation of the action potential (AP) repolarization, duration and frequency of repetitive AP firing in neurons, muscle cells and endocrine cells and plays a role in homeostatic attenuation of electrical excitability throughout the brain (PubMed:10024359, PubMed:10618149, PubMed:12451110, PubMed:17379638, Pu
   2537..2561    +  misc_feature   MCS (fragment): pBluescript multiple cloning site
   2561..3149    +  misc_feature   WPRE: woodchuck hepatitis virus posttranscriptional regulatory element
   3181..3657    +  polyA_signal   hGH poly(A) signal: human growth hormone polyadenylation signal
   3697..3837    +  repeat_region  AAV2 ITR: inverted terminal repeat of adeno-associated virus serotype 2 inverted
   3842..3893    -  misc_feature   bom (fragment): basis of mobility region from pBR322
   3912..4292    +  rep_origin     M13 ori (sequence partly withheld): M13 bacteriophage origin of replication; arrow indicates direction of (+) strand synthesis
   4368..4417    -  misc_feature   bom (fragment): basis of mobility region from pBR322
   4519..4554    -  CDS            rop (fragment): Rop protein, which maintains plasmids at low copy number; rop
   4649..4753    +  promoter       AmpR promoter: bla
   4754..5614    +  CDS            AmpR: β-lactamase; bla; confers resistance to ampicillin, carbenicillin, and related antibiotics
   5785..6373    +  rep_origin     ori: high-copy-number ColE1/pMB1/pBR322/pUC origin of replication
>Addgene plasmid #89256 | AAV-syn-ChR2-EYFP-Kv | depositor full sequence | sequence record 172908 | AAV-syn-ChR2-EYFP-Kv sequence 6434 bps
CCTGCAGGCAGCTGCGCGCTCGCTCGCTCACTGAGGCCGCCCGGGCAAAGCCCGGGCGTCGGGCGACCTT
TGGTCGCCCGGCCTCAGTGAGCGAGCGAGCGCGCAGAGAGGGAGTGGCCAACTCCATCACTAGGGGTTCC
TGCGGCCGCACGCGTGTGTCTAGACTGCAGAGGGCCCTGCGTATGAGTGCAAGTGGGTTTTAGGACCAGG
ATGAGGCGGGGTGGGGGTGCCTACCTGACGACCGACCCCGACCCACTGGACAAGCACCCAACCCCCATTC
CCCAAATTGCGCATCCCCTATCAGAGAGGGGGAGGGGAAACAGGATGCGGCGAGGCGCGTGCGCACTGCC
AGCTTCAGCACCGCGGACAGTGCCTTCGCCCCCGCCTGGCGGCGCGCGCCACCGCCGCCTCAGCACTGAA
GGCGCGCTGACGTCACTCGCCGGTCCCCCGCAAACTCCCCTTCCCGGCCACCTTGGTCGCGTCCGCGCCG
CCGCCGGCCCAGCCGGACCGCACCACGCGAGGCGCGAGATAGGGGGGCACGGGCGCGACCATCTGCGCTG
CGGCGCCGGCGACTCAGCGCTGCCTCAGTCTGCGGTGGGCAGCGGAGGAGTCGTGTCGTGCCTGAGAGCG
CAGTCGAGAAGGTACCGGATCCTCTAGAGTCGACTCCGGAGCCACCATGGACTATGGCGGCGCTTTGTCT
GCCGTCGGACGCGAACTTTTGTTCGTTACTAATCCTGTGGTGGTGAACGGGTCCGTCCTGGTCCCTGAGG
ATCAATGTTACTGTGCCGGATGGATTGAATCTCGCGGCACGAACGGCGCTCAGACCGCGTCAAATGTCCT
GCAGTGGCTTGCAGCAGGATTCAGCATTTTGCTGCTGATGTTCTATGCCTACCAAACCTGGAAATCTACA
TGCGGCTGGGAGGAGATCTATGTGTGCGCCATTGAAATGGTTAAGGTGATTCTCGAGTTCTTTTTTGAGT
TTAAGAATCCCTCTATGCTCTACCTTGCCACAGGACACCGGGTGCAGTGGCTGCGCTATGCAGAGTGGCT
GCTCACTTGTCCTGTCATCCTTATCCGCCTGAGCAACCTCACCGGCCTGAGCAACGACTACAGCAGGAGA
ACCATGGGACTCCTTGTCTCAGACATCGGGACTATCGTGTGGGGGGCTACCAGCGCCATGGCAACCGGCT
ATGTTAAAGTCATCTTCTTTTGTCTTGGATTGTGCTATGGCGCGAACACATTTTTTCACGCCGCCAAAGC
ATATATCGAGGGTTATCATACTGTGCCAAAGGGTCGGTGCCGCCAGGTCGTGACCGGCATGGCATGGCTG
TTTTTCGTGAGCTGGGGTATGTTCCCAATTCTCTTCATTTTGGGGCCCGAAGGTTTTGGCGTCCTGAGCG
TCTATGGCTCCACCGTAGGTCACACGATTATTGATCTGATGAGTAAAAATTGTTGGGGGTTGTTGGGACA
CTACCTGCGCGTCCTGATCCACGAGCACATATTGATTCACGGAGATATCCGCAAAACCACCAAACTGAAC
ATCGGCGGAACGGAGATCGAGGTCGAGACTCTCGTCGAAGACGAAGCCGAGGCCGGAGCCGTGCCAGCGG
CCGCCACCATGGTGAGCAAGGGCGAGGAGCTGTTCACCGGGGTGGTGCCCATCCTGGTCGAGCTGGACGG
CGACGTAAACGGCCACAAGTTCAGCGTGTCCGGCGAGGGCGAGGGCGATGCCACCTACGGCAAGCTGACC
CTGAAGTTCATCTGCACCACCGGCAAGCTGCCCGTGCCCTGGCCCACCCTCGTGACCACCTTCGGCTACG
GCCTGCAGTGCTTCGCCCGCTACCCCGACCACATGAAGCAGCACGACTTCTTCAAGTCCGCCATGCCCGA
AGGCTACGTCCAGGAGCGCACCATCTTCTTCAAGGACGACGGCAACTACAAGACCCGCGCCGAGGTGAAG
TTCGAGGGCGACACCCTGGTGAACCGCATCGAGCTGAAGGGCATCGACTTCAAGGAGGACGGCAACATCC
TGGGGCACAAGCTGGAGTACAACTACAACAGCCACAACGTCTATATCATGGCCGACAAGCAGAAGAACGG
CATCAAGGTGAACTTCAAGATCCGCCACAACATCGAGGACGGCAGCGTGCAGCTCGCCGACCACTACCAG
CAGAACACCCCCATCGGCGACGGCCCCGTGCTGCTGCCCGACAACCACTACCTGAGCTACCAGTCCGCCC
TGAGCAAAGACCCCAACGAGAAGCGCGATCACATGGTCCTGCTGGAGTTCGTGACCGCCGCCGGGATCAC
TCTCGGCATGGACGAGCTGTACAAGCAGTCCCAGCCTATTCTGAACACCAAAGAGATGGCCCCCCAGAGT
AAACCCCCTGAGGAGCTGGAAATGTCCTCAATGCCCTCCCCTGTGGCACCTCTTCCTGCAAGAACAGAGG
GCGTGATCGACATGAGGTCCATGAGTTCTATTGACTCTTTTATCTCATGCGCCACCGATTTTCCAGAGGC
TACGCGGTTTAAGTAAGAATTCGATATCAAGCTTATCGATAATCAACCTCTGGATTACAAAATTTGTGAA
AGATTGACTGGTATTCTTAACTATGTTGCTCCTTTTACGCTATGTGGATACGCTGCTTTAATGCCTTTGT
ATCATGCTATTGCTTCCCGTATGGCTTTCATTTTCTCCTCCTTGTATAAATCCTGGTTGCTGTCTCTTTA
TGAGGAGTTGTGGCCCGTTGTCAGGCAACGTGGCGTGGTGTGCACTGTGTTTGCTGACGCAACCCCCACT
GGTTGGGGCATTGCCACCACCTGTCAGCTCCTTTCCGGGACTTTCGCTTTCCCCCTCCCTATTGCCACGG
CGGAACTCATCGCCGCCTGCCTTGCCCGCTGCTGGACAGGGGCTCGGCTGTTGGGCACTGACAATTCCGT
GGTGTTGTCGGGGAAATCATCGTCCTTTCCTTGGCTGCTCGCCTGTGTTGCCACCTGGATTCTGCGCGGG
ACGTCCTTCTGCTACGTCCCTTCGGCCCTCAATCCAGCGGACCTTCCTTCCCGCGGCCTGCTGCCGGCTC
TGCGGCCTCTTCCGCGTCTTCGCCTTCGCCCTCAGACGAGTCGGATCTCCCTTTGGGCCGCCTCCCCGCA
TCGATACCGAGCGCTGCTCGAGAGATCTACGGGTGGCATCCCTGTGACCCCTCCCCAGTGCCTCTCCTGG
CCCTGGAAGTTGCCACTCCAGTGCCCACCAGCCTTGTCCTAATAAAATTAAGTTGCATCATTTTGTCTGA
CTAGGTGTCCTTCTATAATATTATGGGGTGGAGGGGGGTGGTATGGAGCAAGGGGCAAGTTGGGAAGACA
ACCTGTAGGGCCTGCGGGGTCTATTGGGAACCAAGCTGGAGTGCAGTGGCACAATCTTGGCTCACTGCAA
TCTCCGCCTCCTGGGTTCAAGCGATTCTCCTGCCTCAGCCTCCCGAGTTGTTGGGATTCCAGGCATGCAT
GACCAGGCTCAGCTAATTTTTGTTTTTTTGGTAGAGACGGGGTTTCACCATATTGGCCAGGCTGGTCTCC
AACTCCTAATCTCAGGTGATCTACCCACCTTGGCCTCCCAAATTGCTGGGATTACAGGCGTGAACCACTG
CTCCCTTCCCTGTCCTTCTGATTTTGTAGGTAACCACGTGCGGACCGAGCGGCCGCAGGAACCCCTAGTG
ATGGAGTTGGCCACTCCCTCTCTGCGCGCTCGCTCGCTCACTGAGGCCGGGCGACCAAAGGTCGCCCGAC
GCCCGGGCTTTGCCCGGGCGGCCTCAGTGAGCGAGCGAGCGCGCAGCTGCCTGCAGGGGCGCCTGATGCG
GTATTTTCTCCTTACGCATCTGTGCGGTATTTCACACCGCATA
[142 nt withheld, positions 3894-4035]
C
[141 nt withheld, positions 4037-4177]
CCTTTGACGTTGGAGTCCACGTTCTTTAATAGTGGACTCTTGTTCCAAACTGGAACAACACTCAACCCTA
TCTCGGGCTATTCTTTTGATTTATAAGGGATTTTGCCGATTTCGGCCTATTGGTTAAAAAATGAGCTGAT
TTAACAAAAATTTAACGCGAATTTTAACAAAATATTAACGTTTACAATTTTATGGTGCACTCTCAGTACA
ATCTGCTCTGATGCCGCATAGTTAAGCCAGCCCCGACACCCGCCAACACCCGCTGACGCGCCCTGACGGG
CTTGTCTGCTCCCGGCATCCGCTTACAGACAAGCTGTGACCGTCTCCGGGAGCTGCATGTGTCAGAGGTT
TTCACCGTCATCACCGAAACGCGCGAGACGAAAGGGCCTCGTGATACGCCTATTTTTATAGGTTAATGTC
ATGATAATAATGGTTTCTTAGACGTCAGGTGGCACTTTTCGGGGAAATGTGCGCGGAACCCCTATTTGTT
TATTTTTCTAAATACATTCAAATATGTATCCGCTCATGAGACAATAACCCTGATAAATGCTTCAATAATA
TTGAAAAAGGAAGAGTATGAGTATTCAACATTTCCGTGTCGCCCTTATTCCCTTTTTTGCGGCATTTTGC
CTTCCTGTTTTTGCTCACCCAGAAACGCTGGTGAAAGTAAAAGATGCTGAAGATCAGTTGGGTGCACGAG
TGGGTTACATCGAACTGGATCTCAACAGCGGTAAGATCCTTGAGAGTTTTCGCCCCGAAGAACGTTTTCC
AATGATGAGCACTTTTAAAGTTCTGCTATGTGGCGCGGTATTATCCCGTATTGACGCCGGGCAAGAGCAA
CTCGGTCGCCGCATACACTATTCTCAGAATGACTTGGTTGAGTACTCACCAGTCACAGAAAAGCATCTTA
CGGATGGCATGACAGTAAGAGAATTATGCAGTGCTGCCATAACCATGAGTGATAACACTGCGGCCAACTT
ACTTCTGACAACGATCGGAGGACCGAAGGAGCTAACCGCTTTTTTGCACAACATGGGGGATCATGTAACT
CGCCTTGATCGTTGGGAACCGGAGCTGAATGAAGCCATACCAAACGACGAGCGTGACACCACGATGCCTG
TAGCAATGGCAACAACGTTGCGCAAACTATTAACTGGCGAACTACTTACTCTAGCTTCCCGGCAACAATT
AATAGACTGGATGGAGGCGGATAAAGTTGCAGGACCACTTCTGCGCTCGGCCCTTCCGGCTGGCTGGTTT
ATTGCTGATAAATCTGGAGCCGGTGAGCGTGGGTCTCGCGGTATCATTGCAGCACTGGGGCCAGATGGTA
AGCCCTCCCGTATCGTAGTTATCTACACGACGGGGAGTCAGGCAACTATGGATGAACGAAATAGACAGAT
CGCTGAGATAGGTGCCTCACTGATTAAGCATTGGTAACTGTCAGACCAAGTTTACTCATATATACTTTAG
ATTGATTTAAAACTTCATTTTTAATTTAAAAGGATCTAGGTGAAGATCCTTTTTGATAATCTCATGACCA
AAATCCCTTAACGTGAGTTTTCGTTCCACTGAGCGTCAGACCCCGTAGAAAAGATCAAAGGATCTTCTTG
AGATCCTTTTTTTCTGCGCGTAATCTGCTGCTTGCAAACAAAAAAACCACCGCTACCAGCGGTGGTTTGT
TTGCCGGATCAAGAGCTACCAACTCTTTTTCCGAAGGTAACTGGCTTCAGCAGAGCGCAGATACCAAATA
CTGTCCTTCTAGTGTAGCCGTAGTTAGGCCACCACTTCAAGAACTCTGTAGCACCGCCTACATACCTCGC
TCTGCTAATCCTGTTACCAGTGGCTGCTGCCAGTGGCGATAAGTCGTGTCTTACCGGGTTGGACTCAAGA
CGATAGTTACCGGATAAGGCGCAGCGGTCGGGCTGAACGGGGGGTTCGTGCACACAGCCCAGCTTGGAGC
GAACGACCTACACCGAACTGAGATACCTACAGCGTGAGCTATGAGAAAGCGCCACGCTTCCCGAAGGGAG
AAAGGCGGACAGGTATCCGGTAAGCGGCAGGGTCGGAACAGGAGAGCGCACGAGGGAGCTTCCAGGGGGA
AACGCCTGGTATCTTTATAGTCCTGTCGGGTTTCGCCACCTCTGACTTGAGCGTCGATTTTTGTGATGCT
CGTCAGGGGGGCGGAGCCTATGGAAAAACGCCAGCAACGCGGCCTTTTTACGGTTCCTGGCCTTTTGCTG
GCCTTTTGCTCACATGT
